Addgene plasmid #210406: pOPINVHH_sortase_his
Purpose: (Empty Backbone) For expression of VHH with C-terminal sortase and his tags
Depositing lab: Ray Owens. Depositing organization: Rosalind Franklin Institute. Publication: From Llama to Nanobody: A Streamlined Workflow for the Generation of Functionalised VHHs. Eyssen LE, Ramadurai S, Abdelkarim S, Buckle I, Cornish K, Lin H, Jones AK, Stephens GJ, Owens RJ. Bio Protoc. 2024 Mar 20;14(6):e4962. doi: 10.21769/BioProtoc.4962. eCollection 2024 Mar 20. PubMed 38841291.
Backbone
  Vector backbone: pADL-23c
  Backbone manufacturer: Antibody Design Labs
  Backbone size (bp): 3960
  Modifications to backbone: Insertion of LacZalpha and addition of C-terminal sortase tag sequence
  Vector type: Bacterial Expression
  Promoter: lac
  Tag / fusion protein: sortase-his6 (C terminal on backbone)
Growth in bacteria
  Bacterial resistance: Ampicillin, 100 μg/mL
  Growth temperature: 37°C
  Growth strain: DH5alpha
  Copy number: High Copy
Gene/Insert
  Cloning method: Ligation Independent Cloning
  Sequencing primers: 5′ gcttccggctcgtatgttg; 3′ gtcgtctttccagacgttag
Terms and licenses: Academic/Nonprofit Terms; Industry Terms: Not Available to Industry
How to cite: pOPINVHH_sortase_his was a gift from Ray Owens (Addgene plasmid # 210406 ; http://n2t.net/addgene:210406 ; RRID:Addgene_210406)
