[The description below was written by a language model from this plasmid's Addgene catalogue record and pLannotate feature annotations shown in this document.]
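Description:
pOPINVHH_sortase_his is an empty bacterial expression backbone derived from the phagemid pADL-23c and designed to receive nanobody (VHH) coding sequences by ligation-independent cloning. It is maintained in E. coli as a high-copy plasmid through a ColE1/pUC-type origin and selected with ampicillin via the β-lactamase gene and its native promoter. An f1 origin is also present, a legacy of the phagemid parent that would allow single-stranded DNA production and packaging when helper phage is supplied.

Expression is driven by the lac promoter, with its CAP binding site and lac operator, so transcription is repressible by lac repressor and inducible with IPTG. Only a fragment of lacI is annotated, so repression presumably depends on the host. Downstream lies a short segment matching a pectate lyase leader, consistent with a pelB-type signal peptide that directs the product to the periplasm, where the disulfide bonds of VHH domains can form. This is followed by a LacZα stuffer, one of the stated backbone modifications, which is presumably displaced by the incoming VHH and so could allow blue/white discrimination of recombinants. After the cloning site the record describes a C-terminal sortase recognition tag and a His6 tag. The feature table picks up only the short histidine stretch, mislabelled as a fragment of a composite tag, and does not annotate the sortase motif.

M13 gene III remains downstream, as in the parent display vector. How it is separated from the tagged VHH (for example by a suppressible stop codon) is not stated. The small attP-like hit is probably incidental. The His tag supports affinity purification, while the sortase tag allows site-specific enzymatic conjugation of labels or other functional groups to the purified nanobody.
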