Features (pLannotate 1.2.2; 13 found; start..end, strand, type, name):
     21..125     +  promoter       AmpR promoter: bla
    126..986     +  CDS            AmpR: β-lactamase; bla; confers resistance to ampicillin, carbenicillin, and related antibiotics
   1157..1745    +  rep_origin     ori: high-copy-number ColE1/pMB1/pBR322/pUC origin of replication
   1805..1897    +  CDS            lacI (fragment): lac repressor; lacI; The lac repressor binds to the lac operator to inhibit transcription in E. coli. This inhibition can be relieved by adding lactose or isopropyl-β-D-thiogalactopyranoside (IPTG).
   1910..1931    +  protein_bind   CAP binding site: CAP binding activates transcription in the presence of cAMP. E. coli catabolite activator protein
   1946..1976    +  promoter       lac promoter: promoter for the E. coli lac operon
   1984..2000    +  protein_bind   lac operator: The lac repressor binds to the lac operator to inhibit transcription in E. coli. This inhibition can be relieved by adding lactose or isopropyl-β-D-thiogalactopyranoside (IPTG). lac repressor encoded by lacI
   2025..2087    +  CDS            pel1 (fragment): PLY1_PECAS - Also known as pelA. Experimental evidence at protein level: Swiss-Prot protein existence level 1. Involved in maceration and soft-rotting of plant tissue. From Pectobacterium atrosepticum (strain SCRI 1043 / ATCC BAA-672) (Erwinia carotovora subsp. atroseptica).
   2089..2262    +  CDS            lacZα: LacZα fragment of β-galactosidase; lacZ fragment
   2301..2318    +  CDS            capTEV™ (fragment): composite tag for in vivo biotinylation, TEV protease cleavage, and 6xHis tagging
   2380..3597    +  CDS            M13 gene III (sequence partly withheld): pIII; III; minor coat protein
   3612..3649    +  protein_bind   attP6 (fragment): mutant version of attP; recombination site for the Gateway® BP reaction BP™ Clonase
   3735..4163    -  rep_origin     f1 ori (sequence partly withheld): f1 bacteriophage origin of replication; arrow indicates direction of (+) strand synthesis
>Addgene plasmid #210406 | pOPINVHH_sortase_his | addgene full sequence | sequence record 421879 | Addgene NGS Result
GCACTTTTCGGGGAAATGTGCGCGGAACCCCTATTTGTTTATTTTTCTAAATACATTCAAATATGTATCC
GCTCATGAGACAATAACCCTGATAAATGCTTCAATAATATTGAAAAAGGAAGAGTATGAGTATTCAACAT
TTCCGTGTCGCCCTTATTCCCTTTTTTGCGGCATTTTGCCTTCCTGTTTTTGCTCACCCAGAAACGCTGG
TGAAAGTAAAAGATGCTGAAGATCAGTTGGGTGCACGAGTGGGTTACATCGAACTGGATCTCAACAGCGG
TAAGATCCTTGAGAGTTTTCGCCCCGAAGAACGTTTTCCAATGATGAGCACTTTTAAAGTTCTGCTATGT
GGCGCGGTATTATCCCGTATTGACGCCGGGCAAGAGCAACTCGGTCGCCGCATACACTATTCTCAGAATG
ACTTGGTTGAGTACTCACCAGTCACAGAAAAGCATCTTACGGATGGCATGACAGTAAGAGAATTATGCAG
TGCTGCCATAACCATGAGTGATAACACTGCGGCCAACTTACTTCTGACAACGATCGGAGGACCGAAGGAG
CTAACCGCTTTTTTGCACAACATGGGGGATCATGTAACTCGCCTTGATCGTTGGGAACCGGAGCTGAATG
AAGCCATACCAAACGACGAGCGTGACACCACGATGCCTGTAGCAATGGCAACAACGTTGCGCAAACTATT
AACTGGCGAACTACTTACTCTAGCTTCCCGGCAACAATTAATAGACTGGATGGAGGCGGATAAAGTTGCA
GGACCACTTCTGCGCTCGGCGCTTCCGGCTGGCTGGTTTATTGCTGATAAATCTGGAGCCGGTGAGCGTG
GGTCTCGCGGTATCATTGCAGCACTGGGGCCAGATGGTAAGCCCTCCCGTATCGTAGTTATCTACACGAC
GGGGAGTCAGGCAACTATGGATGAACGAAATAGACAGATCGCTGAGATAGGTGCCTCACTGATTAAGCAT
TGGTAACTGTCAGACCAAGTTTACTCATATATACTTTAGATTGATTTAAAACTTCATTTTTAATTTAAAA
GGATCTAGGTGAAGATCCTTTTTGATAATCTCATGACCAAAATCCCTTAACGTGAGTTTTCGTTCCACTG
AGCGTCAGACCCCGTAGAAAAGATCAAAGGATCTTCTTGAGATCCTTTTTTTCTGCGCGTAATCTGCTGC
TTGCAAACAAAAAAACCACCGCTACCAGCGGTGGTTTGTTTGCCGGATCAAGAGCTACCAACTCTTTTTC
CGAAGGTAACTGGCTTCAGCAGAGCGCAGATACCAAATACTGTTCTTCTAGTGTAGCCGTAGTTAGGCCA
CCACTTCAAGAACTCTGTAGCACCGCCTACATACCTCGCTCTGCTAATCCTGTTACCAGTGGCTGCTGCC
AGTGGCGATAAGTCGTGTCTTACCGGGTTGGACTCAAGACGATAGTTACCGGATAAGGCGCAGCGGTCGG
GCTGAACGGGGGGTTCGTGCACACAGCCCAGCTTGGAGCGAACGACCTACACCGAACTGAGATACCTACA
GCGTGAGCTATGAGAAAGCGCCACGCTTCCCGAAGGGAGAAAGGCGGACAGGTATCCGGTAAGCGGCAGG
GTCGGAACAGGAGAGCGCACGAGGGAGCTTCCAGGGGGAAACGCCTGGTATCTTTATAGTCCTGTCGGGT
TTCGCCACCTCTGACTTGAGCGTCGATTTTTGTGATGCTCGTCAGGGGGGCGGAGCCTATGGAAAAACGC
CAGCAACGCGGCCTTTTTACGGTTCCTGGCCTTTTGCTGGCCTTTTGCTCACATGCGCCCAATACGCAAA
CCGCCTCTCCCCGCGCGTTGGCCGATTCATTAATGCAGCTGGCACGACAGGTTTCCCGACTGGAAAGCGG
GCAGTGAGCGCAACGCAATTAATGTGAGTTAGCTCACTCATTAGGCACCCCAGGCTTTACACTTTATGCT
TCCGGCTCGTATGTTGTGTGGAATTGTGAGCGGATAACAATTTGAATTCAAGGAGACAGTCATAATGAAA
TACCTATTGCCTACGGCGGCCGCTGGATTGTTATTACTCGCGGCCCAGCCGGCCATGGATGACCATGATT
ACGGATTCACTGGCCGTCGTTTTACAACGTCGTGACTGGGAAAACCCTGGCGTTACCCAACTTAATCGCC
TTGCAGCACATCCCCCTTTCGCCAGCTGGCGTAATAGCGAAGAGGCCCGCACCGATCGCCCTTCCCAACA
GTTGCGCAGCCTGAATGGCGAATGGCGCCATCCTCAGGCGGCCTGCCGGAAACCGGCGGCCATCATCATC
ATCATCATTAATAACCACCATCATGGCGCAGAACAAAAACTCATCTCAGAAGAGGATCTGTCTTAGGCC
[611 nt withheld, positions 2380-2990]
CCAATCGTCTGACCTGCCTCAACCTCCTGTC
[50 nt withheld, positions 3022-3071]
CGGCTCTGAGGGTGGCGGTTCTGAGGGTGGCGGCTCTGAGGGTGGCGGTTCCGGTGGCGGCTCCGGTTCC
GGTGATTTTGATTATGAAAAA
[113 nt withheld, positions 3163-3275]
T
[41 nt withheld, positions 3277-3317]
T
[62 nt withheld, positions 3319-3380]
A
[92 nt withheld, positions 3382-3473]
A
[123 nt withheld, positions 3475-3597]
GCTAGCTAACAGTCCTATGAATCAACTACTTAGATGGTATTAGTGACCTGTAACAGAGCATTAGCGCAAG
GTGATTTTTGTCTTCTTGCGCTAATTTTTTGTCATCAAACCTGTCGCACTCCTTAATATTTTGTTAAAAT
TCGCGTTAAATTTTTGTTAAATCAGCTCATTTTTTAACCAATAGGCCGAAATCGGCAAAATCCCTTATAA
ATCAAAAGAATAGACCGAGATAGGGT
[37 nt withheld, positions 3834-3870]
AAAGAACGTGGACTCCAACGTCAAAGG
[49 nt withheld, positions 3898-3946]
T
[91 nt withheld, positions 3948-4038]
G
[124 nt withheld, positions 4040-4163]
CAGGTG
